Addgene plasmid #21532: NHA-Ago3m
Depositing lab: Edward Chan. Depositing organization: University of Florida. Publication: The C-terminal half of human Ago2 binds to multiple GW-rich regions of GW182 and requires GW182 to mediate silencing. Lian SL, Li S, Abadal GX, Pauley BA, Fritzler MJ, Chan EK. RNA. 2009 May . 15(5):804-13. 10.1261/rna.1229409 PubMed 19324964.
Backbone
  Vector backbone: pCl-neo_NHA
  Backbone size w/o insert (bp): 5500
  Vector type: Mammalian Expression
Growth in bacteria
  Bacterial resistance: Ampicillin, 100 μg/mL
  Growth temperature: 37°C
  Growth strain: DH5alpha
  Copy number: High Copy
Gene/Insert
  Gene/Insert name: Ago3 (alt name: EIF2C3)
  Species: H. sapiens (human)
  Insert size (bp): 2300
  Mutation: missing aa757-823, the C-termianl 66aa of PIWI domain
  GenBank ID: NM_024852
  Entrez Gene: AGO3 (a.k.a. EIF2C3)
  Tag / fusion protein: GFP (N terminal on backbone)
  Cloning method: Restriction Enzyme
  Sequencing primers: 5′ GACCGCCGCCGGGATCACT
Terms and licenses: Academic/Nonprofit Terms; Industry Terms: Not Available to Industry
How to cite: NHA-Ago3m was a gift from Edward Chan (Addgene plasmid # 21532 ; http://n2t.net/addgene:21532 ; RRID:Addgene_21532)
