[The description below was written by a language model from this plasmid's Addgene catalogue record.]
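Description:
NHA-Ago3m is a mammalian expression plasmid built on the pCI-neo_NHA backbone (about 5.5 kb without insert) and carrying a roughly 2.3 kb insert encoding a truncated form of human Argonaute 3 (AGO3, also known as EIF2C3). The "m" in the name reflects the recorded mutation: the protein lacks residues 757–823, described as the C-terminal 66 amino acids of the PIWI domain. The plasmid is maintained in E. coli as a high-copy vector under ampicillin selection. No feature table accompanies the record, so the promoter, polyadenylation signal and any mammalian selection marker are not explicitly stated. pCI-neo vectors generally drive expression from a CMV immediate-early enhancer/promoter and carry a neomycin resistance cassette, but this is inferred from the backbone name only.

There is an inconsistency in the tagging information. The backbone and construct names contain "NHA", which in the tethering literature usually denotes an N-terminal lambda N peptide plus HA epitope, whereas the catalogue field lists GFP as an N-terminal tag supplied by the backbone. The record does not resolve this, so the identity of the N-terminal fusion should be confirmed from sequence before use.

The associated study concerns binding of the C-terminal half of human Ago2 to GW-rich regions of GW182 and the requirement for GW182 in silencing. In that context, a PIWI-truncated Ago3 would plausibly serve as a comparison or loss-of-function construct for examining how the Argonaute C-terminal region contributes to GW182 interaction and translational repression in transfected mammalian cells, though the record does not state its exact experimental role.
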