>Addgene plasmid #21532 | NHA-Ago3m | addgene partial sequence | sequence record 27303 | hEIF2C3-F 5'-cgatgtcactcatccacctg-3'
TAACTCNTGCTGCTGTGTGGTAGTATGGATGCACACCCAAGCAGATACTGTGCCACAGTAAGAGTTCAGA
GACCCCGACAGGAGATCATCCAGGACTTGGCCTCCATGGTCCGGGAACTTCTTATTCAATTTTATAAGTC
AACTCGGTTCAAGCCTACTCGTATCATCTTTTATCGGGATGGTGTTTCAGAGGGGCAGTTTAGGCAGGTA
TTATATTATGAACTACTAGCAATTCGAGAAGCCTGCATCAGTTTGGAGAAAGACTATCAACCTGGAATAA
CCTACATTGTAGTTCAGAAGAGACATCACACTCGATTATTTTGTGCTGATAGGACAGAAAGGGTTGGAAG
AAGTGGCAATATCCCAGCTGGAACAACAGTTGATACAGACATTACACACCCATATGAGTTCGATTTTTAC
CTCTGTAGCCATGCTGGAATACAGTGCTGAAGGAAGTCACGTTTCAGGACAAAGCAATGGGCGAGATCCA
CAAGCTCTTGCCAAGGCTGTACAGATTCACCAAGATACCTTACGCACAATGTACTTCGCTTAAATAGTCC
AAGTATATTCTCTGAGAGGAAGTACTGAAAGATGAATTGACATACAACGTATGTTTCCAGTGAAGTCAAT
TGAGTAAGGACACCTCCAGCCATACAGAAACCAACACTGTGTTGGGGCCAAGGTCTGATACCCAGCTTTC
TTGTACAAAGTGTTTGAGGGGCGTGCCCTCCCTTAGTGAGGNTAATGCTCGAGCAGACTGATAAGATCAT
TGATGAGTTGGACAACCACACTAGATGCATGAAAAAATGCTTATTGTGAATTGNGAGCTATGCTTTTTGA
CCATAAACNGCATACAGTACACACATGCTCTTTNGTCNGTCGGGA
