>Addgene plasmid #21532 | NHA-Ago3m | addgene partial sequence | sequence record 27304 | 21532 with pGEX-3
AACGCGCGAGACGAAAGGGCCTCGTGATACGCCTATTTTTATAGGTTAATGTCATGATAATAATGGTTTC
TTAGACGTCAGGTGGCACTTTTCGGGGAAATGTGCGCGGAACCCCTATTTGTTTATTTTTCTAAATACAT
TCAAATATGTATCCGCTCATGAGACAATAACCCTGATAAATGCTTCAATAATATTGAAAAAGGAAGAGTA
TGAGTATTCAACATTTCCGTGTCGCCCTTATTCCCTTTTTTGCGGCATTTTGCCTTCCTGTTTTTGCTCA
CCCAGAAACGCTGGTGAAAGTAAAAGATGCTGAAGATCAGTTGGGTGCACGAGTGGGTTACATCGAACTG
GATCTCAACAGCGGTAAGATCCTTGAGAGTTTTCGCCCCGAAGAACGTTTTCCAATGATGAGCACTTTTA
AAGTTCTGCTATGTGGCGCGGTATTATCCCGTATTGACGCCGGGCAAGAGCAACTCGGTCGCCGCATACA
CTATTCTCAGAATGACTTGGTTGAGTACTCACCAGTCACAGAAAAGCATCTTACGGATGGCATGACAGTA
AGAGAATTATGCAGTGCTGCCATAACCATGAGTGATAACACTGCGG
